>Addgene plasmid #77494 | SRPK1 gRNA (BRDN0001149313) | addgene full sequence | sequence record 187872 | Addgene Assembled Sequence
CCCGGGTGCAAAGATGGATAAAGTTTTAAACAGAGAGGAATCTTTGCAGCTAATGGACCTTCTAGGTCTT
GAAAGGAGTGGGAATTGGCTCCGGTGCCCGTCAGTGGGCAGAGCGCACATCGCCCACAGTCCCCGAGAAG
TTGGGGGGAGGGGTCGGCAATTGATCCGGTGCCTAGAGAAGGTGGCGCGGGGTAAACTGGGAAAGTGATG
TCGTGTACTGGCTCCGCCTTTTTCCCGAGGGTGGGGGAGAACCGTATATAAGTGCAGTAGTCGCCGTGAA
CGTTCTTTTTCGCAACGGGTTTGCCGCCAGAACACAGGTAAGTGCCGTGTGTGGTTCCCGCGGGCCTGGC
CTCTTTACGGGTTATGGCCCTTGCGTGCCTTGAATTACTTCCACCTGGCTGCAGTACGTGATTCTTGATC
CCGAGCTTCGGGTTGGAAGTGGGTGGGAGAGTTCGAGGCCTTGCGCTTAAGGAGCCCCTTCGCCTCGTGC
TTGAGTTGAGGCCTGGCCTGGGCGCTGGGGCCGCCGCGTGCGAATCTGGTGGCACCTTCGCGCCTGTCTC
GCTGCTTTCGATAAGTCTCTAGCCATTTAAAATTTTTGATGACCTGCTGCGACGCTTTTTTTCTGGCAAG
ATAGTCTTGTAAATGCGGGCCAAGATCTGCACACTGGTATTTCGGTTTTTGGGGCCGCGGGCGGCGACGG
GGCCCGTGCGTCCCAGCGCACATGTTCGGCGAGGCGGGGCCTGCGAGCGCGGCCACCGAGAATCGGACGG
GGGTAGTCTCAAGCTGGCCGGCCTGCTCTGGTGCCTGGCCTCGCGCCGCCGTGTATCGCCCCGCCCTGGG
CGGCAAGGCTGGCCCGGTCGGCACCAGTTGCGTGAGCGGAAAGATGGCCGCTTCCCGGCCCTGCTGCAGG
GAGCTCAAAATGGAGGACGCGGCGCTCGGGAGAGCGGGCGGGTGAGTCACCCACACAAAGGAAAAGGGCC
TTTCCGTCCTCAGCCGTCGCTTCATGTGACTCCACGGAGTACCGGGCGCCGTCCAGGCACCTCGATTAGT
TCTCGAGCTTTTGGAGTACGTCGTCTTTAGGTTGGGGGGAGGGGTTTTATGCGATGGAGTTTCCCCACAC
TGAGTGGGTGGAGACTGAAGTTAGGCCAGCTTGGCACTTGATGTAATTCTCCTTGGAATTTGCCCTTTTT
GAGTTTGGATCTTGGTTCATTCTCAAGCCTCAGACAGTGGTTCAAAGTTTTTTTCTTCCATTTCAGGTGT
CGTGACGTACGGCCACCATGACCGAGTACAAGCCCACGGTGCGCCTCGCCACCCGCGACGACGTCCCCAG
GGCCGTACGCACCCTCGCCGCCGCGTTCGCCGACTACCCCGCCACGCGCCACACCGTCGATCCGGACCGC
CACATCGAGCGGGTCACCGAGCTGCAAGAACTCTTCCTCACGCGCGTCGGGCTCGACATCGGCAAGGTGT
GGGTCGCGGACGACGGCGCCGCCGTGGCGGTCTGGACCACGCCGGAGAGCGTCGAAGCGGGGGCGGTGTT
CGCCGAGATCGGCCCGCGCATGGCCGAGTTGAGCGGTTCCCGGCTGGCCGCGCAGCAACAGATGGAAGGC
CTCCTGGCGCCGCACCGGCCCAAGGAGCCCGCGTGGTTCCTGGCCACCGTCGGAGTCTCGCCCGACCACC
AGGGCAAGGGTCTGGGCAGCGCCGTCGTGCTCCCCGGAGTGGAGGCGGCCGAGCGCGCCGGGGTGCCCGC
CTTCCTGGAGACCTCCGCGCCCCGCAACCTCCCCTTCTACGAGCGGCTCGGCTTCACCGTCACCGCCGAC
GTCGAGGTGCCCGAAGGACCGCGCACCTGGTGCATGACCCGCAAGCCCGGTGCCTGAACGCGTTAAGTCG
ACAATCAACCTCTGGATTACAAAATTTGTGAAAGATTGACTGGTATTCTTAACTATGTTGCTCCTTTTAC
GCTATGTGGATACGCTGCTTTAATGCCTTTGTATCATGCTATTGCTTCCCGTATGGCTTTCATTTTCTCC
TCCTTGTATAAATCCTGGTTGCTGTCTCTTTATGAGGAGTTGTGGCCCGTTGTCAGGCAACGTGGCGTGG
TGTGCACTGTGTTTGCTGACGCAACCCCCACTGGTTGGGGCATTGCCACCACCTGTCAGCTCCTTTCCGG
GACTTTCGCTTTCCCCCTCCCTATTGCCACGGCGGAACTCATCGCCGCCTGCCTTGCCCGCTGCTGGACA
GGGGCTCGGCTGTTGGGCACTGACAATTCCGTGGTGTTGTCGGGGAAATCATCGTCCTTTCCTTGGCTGC
TCGCCTGTGTTGCCACCTGGATTCTGCGCGGGACGTCCTTCTGCTACGTCCCTTCGGCCCTCAATCCAGC
GGACCTTCCTTCCCGCGGCCTGCTGCCGGCTCTGCGGCCTCTTCCGCGTCTTCGCCTTCGCCCTCAGACG
AGTCGGATCTCCCTTTGGGCCGCCTCCCCGCGTCGACTTTAAGACCAATGACTTACAAGGCAGCTGTAGA
TCTTAGCCACTTTTTAAAAGAAAAGGGGGGACTGGAAGGGCTAATTCACTCCCAACGAAGACAAGATCTG
CTTTTTGCTTGTACTGGGTCTCTCTGGTTAGACCAGATCTGAGCCTGGGAGCTCTCTGGCTAACTAGGGA
ACCCACTGCTTAAGCCTCAATAAAGCTTGCCTTGAGTGCTTCAAGTAGTGTGTGCCCGTCTGTTGTGTGA
CTCTGGTAACTAGAGATCCCTCAGACCCTTTTAGTCAGTGTGGAAAATCTCTAGCAGTACGTATAGTAGT
TCATGTCATCTTATTATTCAGTATTTATAACTTGCAAAGAAATGAATATCAGAGAGTGAGAGGAACTTGT
TTATTGCAGCTTATAATGGTTACAAATAAAGCAATAGCATCACAAATTTCACAAATAAAGCATTTTTTTC
ACTGCATTCTAGTTGTGGTTTGTCCAAACTCATCAATGTATCTTATCATGTCTGGCTCTAGCTATCCCGC
CCCTAACTCCGCCCATCCCGCCCCTAACTCCGCCCAGTTCCGCCCATTCTCCGCCCCATGGCTGACTAAT
TTTTTTTATTTATGCAGAGGCCGAGGCCGCCTCGGCCTCTGAGCTATTCCAGAAGTAGTGAGGAGGCTTT
TTTGGAGGCCTAGGGACGTACCCAATTCGCCCTATAGTGAGTCGTATTACGCGCGCTCACTGGCCGTCGT
TTTACAACGTCGTGACTGGGAAAACCCTGGCGTTACCCAACTTAATCGCCTTGCAGCACATCCCCCTTTC
GCCAGCTGGCGTAATAGCGAAGAGGCCCGCACCGATCGCCCTTCCCAACAGTTGCGCAGCCTGAATGGCG
AATGGG
[124 nt withheld, positions 3367-3490]
C
[91 nt withheld, positions 3492-3582]
A
[49 nt withheld, positions 3584-3632]
CCTTTGACGTTGGAGTCCACGTTCTTT
[37 nt withheld, positions 3660-3696]
ACCCTATCTCGGTCTATTCTTTTGATTTATAAGGGATTTTGCCGATTTCGGCCTATTGGTTAAAAAATGA
GCTGATTTAACAAAAATTTAACGCGAATTTTAACAAAATATTAACGCTTACAATTTAGGTGGCACTTTTC
GGGGAAATGTGCGCGGAACCCCTATTTGTTTATTTTTCTAAATACATTCAAATATGTATCCGCTCATGAG
ACAATAACCCTGATAAATGCTTCAATAATATTGAAAAAGGAAGAGTATGAGTATTCAACATTTCCGTGTC
GCCCTTATTCCCTTTTTTGCGGCATTTTGCCTTCCTGTTTTTGCTCACCCAGAAACGCTGGTGAAAGTAA
AAGATGCTGAAGATCAGTTGGGTGCACGAGTGGGTTACATCGAACTGGATCTCAACAGCGGTAAGATCCT
TGAGAGTTTTCGCCCCGAAGAACGTTTTCCAATGATGAGCACTTTTAAAGTTCTGCTATGTGGCGCGGTA
TTATCCCGTATTGACGCCGGGCAAGAGCAACTCGGTCGCCGCATACACTATTCTCAGAATGACTTGGTTG
AGTACTCACCAGTCACAGAAAAGCATCTTACGGATGGCATGACAGTAAGAGAATTATGCAGTGCTGCCAT
AACCATGAGTGATAACACTGCGGCCAACTTACTTCTGACAACGATCGGAGGACCGAAGGAGCTAACCGCT
TTTTTGCACAACATGGGGGATCATGTAACTCGCCTTGATCGTTGGGAACCGGAGCTGAATGAAGCCATAC
CAAACGACGAGCGTGACACCACGATGCCTGTAGCAATGGCAACAACGTTGCGCAAACTATTAACTGGCGA
ACTACTTACTCTAGCTTCCCGGCAACAATTAATAGACTGGATGGAGGCGGATAAAGTTGCAGGACCACTT
CTGCGCTCGGCCCTTCCGGCTGGCTGGTTTATTGCTGATAAATCTGGAGCCGGTGAGCGTGGGTCTCGCG
GTATCATTGCAGCACTGGGGCCAGATGGTAAGCCCTCCCGTATCGTAGTTATCTACACGACGGGGAGTCA
GGCAACTATGGATGAACGAAATAGACAGATCGCTGAGATAGGTGCCTCACTGATTAAGCATTGGTAACTG
TCAGACCAAGTTTACTCATATATACTTTAGATTGATTTAAAACTTCATTTTTAATTTAAAAGGATCTAGG
TGAAGATCCTTTTTGATAATCTCATGACCAAAATCCCTTAACGTGAGTTTTCGTTCCACTGAGCGTCAGA
CCCCGTAGAAAAGATCAAAGGATCTTCTTGAGATCCTTTTTTTCTGCGCGTAATCTGCTGCTTGCAAACA
AAAAAACCACCGCTACCAGCGGTGGTTTGTTTGCCGGATCAAGAGCTACCAACTCTTTTTCCGAAGGTAA
CTGGCTTCAGCAGAGCGCAGATACCAAATACTGTTCTTCTAGTGTAGCCGTAGTTAGGCCACCACTTCAA
GAACTCTGTAGCACCGCCTACATACCTCGCTCTGCTAATCCTGTTACCAGTGGCTGCTGCCAGTGGCGAT
AAGTCGTGTCTTACCGGGTTGGACTCAAGACGATAGTTACCGGATAAGGCGCAGCGGTCGGGCTGAACGG
GGGGTTCGTGCACACAGCCCAGCTTGGAGCGAACGACCTACACCGAACTGAGATACCTACAGCGTGAGCT
ATGAGAAAGCGCCACGCTTCCCGAAGGGAGAAAGGCGGACAGGTATCCGGTAAGCGGCAGGGTCGGAACA
GGAGAGCGCACGAGGGAGCTTCCAGGGGGAAACGCCTGGTATCTTTATAGTCCTGTCGGGTTTCGCCACC
TCTGACTTGAGCGTCGATTTTTGTGATGCTCGTCAGGGGGGCGGAGCCTATGGAAAAACGCCAGCAACGC
GGCCTTTTTACGGTTCCTGGCCTTTTGCTGGCCTTTTGCTCACATGTTCTTTCCTGCGTTATCCCCTGAT
TCTGTGGATAACCGTATTACCGCCTTTGAGTGAGCTGATACCGCTCGCCGCAGCCGAACGACCGAGCGCA
GCGAGTCAGTGAGCGAGGAAGCGGAAGAGCGCCCAATACGCAAACCGCCTCTCCCCGCGCGTTGGCCGAT
TCATTAATGCAGCTGGCACGACAGGTTTCCCGACTGGAAAGCGGGCAGTGAGCGCAACGCAATTAATGTG
AGTTAGCTCACTCATTAGGCACCCCAGGCTTTACACTTTATGCTTCCGGCTCGTATGTTGTGTGGAATTG
TGAGCGGATAACAATTTCACACAGGAAACAGCTATGACCATGATTACGCCAAGCGCGCAATTAACCCTCA
CTAAAGGGAACAAAAGCTGGAGCTGCAAGCTTAATGTAGTCTTATGCAATACTCTTGTAGTCTTGCAACA
TGGTAACGATGAGTTAGCAACATGCCTTACAAGGAGAGAAAAAGCACCGTGCATGCCGATTGGTGGAAGT
AAGGTGGTACGATCGTGCCTTATTAGGAAGGCAACAGACGGGTCTGACATGGATTGGACGAACCACTGAA
TTGCCGCATTGCAGAGATATTGTATTTAAGTGCCTAGCTCGATACATAAACGGGTCTCTCTGGTTAGACC
AGATCTGAGCCTGGGAGCTCTCTGGCTAACTAGGGAACCCACTGCTTAAGCCTCAATAAAGCTTGCCTTG
AGTGCTTCAAGTAGTGTGTGCCCGTCTGTTGTGTGACTCTGGTAACTAGAGATCCCTCAGACCCTTTTAG
TCAGTGTGGAAAATCTCTAGCAGTGGCGCCCGAACAGGGACTTGAAAGCGAAAGGGAAACCAGAGGAGCT
CTCTCGACGCAGGACTCGGCTTGCTGAAGCGCGCACGGCAAGAGGCGAGGGGCGGCGACTGGTGAGTACG
CCAAAAATTTTGACTAGCGGAGGCTAGAAGGAGAGAGATGGGTGCGAGAGCGTCAGTATTAAGCGGGGGA
GAATTAGATCGCGATGGGAAAAAATTCGGTTAAGGCCAGGGGGAAAGAAAAAATATAAATTAAAACATAT
AGTATGGGCAAGCAGGGAGCTAGAACGATTCGCAGTTAATCCTGGCCTGTTAGAAACATCAGAAGGCTGT
AGACAAATACTGGGACAGCTACAACCATCCCTTCAGACAGGATCAGAAGAACTTAGATCATTATATAATA
CAGTAGCAACCCTCTATTGTGTGCATCAAAGGATAGAGATAAAAGACACCAAGGAAGCTTTAGACAAGAT
AGAGGAAGAGCAAAACAAAAGTAAGACCACCGCACAGCAAGCGGCCGCTGATCTTCAGACCTGGAGGAGG
AGATATGAGGGACAATTGGAGAAGTGAATTATATAAATATAAAGTAGTAAAAATTGAACCATTAGGAGTA
GCACCCACCAAGGCAAAGAGAAGAGTGGTGCAGAGAGAAAAAAGAGCAGTGGGAATAGGAGCTTTGTTCC
TTGGGTTCTTGGGAGCAGCAGGAAGCACTATGGGCGCAGCGTCAATGACGCTGACGGTACAGGCCAGACA
ATTATTGTCTGGTATAGTGCAGCAGCAGAACAATTTGCTGAGGGCTATTGAGGCGCAACAGCATCTGTTG
CAACTCACAGTCTGGGGCATCAAGCAGCTCCAGGCAAGAATCCTGGCTGTGGAAAGATACCTAAAGGATC
AACAGCTCCTGGGGATTTGGGGTTGCTCTGGAAAACTCATTTGCACCACTGCTGTGCCTTGGAATGCTAG
TTGGAGTAATAAATCTCTGGAACAGATTTGGAATCACACGACCTGGATGGAGTGGGACAGAGAAATTAAC
AATTACACAAGCTTAATACACTCCTTAATTGAAGAATCGCAAAACCAGCAAGAAAAGAATGAACAAGAAT
TATTGGAATTAGATAAATGGGCAAGTTTGTGGAATTGGTTTAACATAACAAATTGGCTGTGGTATATAAA
ATTATTCATAATGATAGTAGGAGGCTTGGTAGGTTTAAGAATAGTTTTTGCTGTACTTTCTATAGTGAAT
AGAGTTAGGCAGGGATATTCACCATTATCGTTTCAGACCCACCTCCCAACCCCGAGGGGACCCAGAGAGG
GCCTATTTCCCATGATTCCTTCATATTTGCATATACGATACAAGGCTGTTAGAGAGATAATTAGAATTAA
TTTGACTGTAAACACAAAGATATTAGTACAAAATACGTGACGTAGAAAGTAATAATTTCTTGGGTAGTTT
GCAGTTTTAAAATTATGTTTTAAAATGGACTATCATATGCTTACCGTAACTTGAAAGTATTTCGATTTCT
TGGCTTTATATATCTTGTGGAAAGGACGAAACACCGTCATCAAATCCAATTATCAGGTTTTAGAGCTAGA
AATAGCAAGTTAAAATAAGGCTAGTCCGTTATCAACTTGAAAAAGTGGCACCGAGTCGGTGCTTTTTTAA
GCTTGGCGTAACTAGATCTTGAGACAAATGGCAGTATTCATCCACAATTTTAAAAGAAAAGGGGGGATTG
GGGGGTACAGTGCAGGGGAAAGAATAGTAGACATAATAGCAACAGACATACAAACTAAAGAATTACAAAA
ACAAATTACAAAAATTCAAAATTTTCGGGTTTATTACAGGGACAGCAGAGATCCACTTTGGCGCCGGCTC
GAGGGGG
Features (pLannotate 1.2.2; 29 found; start..end, strand, type, name):
     14..80      +  CDS            small t antigen (fragment): SV40 (simian virus 40) small t antigen
    106..317     +  promoter       EF-1α core promoter: core promoter for human elongation factor EF-1α
    318..1256    +  intron         EF-1α intron A: intron upstream of the start codon of human EF-1α
   1278..1877    +  CDS            PuroR (fragment): puromycin N-acetyltransferase; pac from Streptomyces; confers resistance to puromycin
   1893..2481    +  misc_feature   WPRE: woodchuck hepatitis virus posttranscriptional regulatory element
   2532..2551    +  misc_feature   cPPT/CTS (fragment): central polypurine tract and central termination sequence of HIV-1
   2553..2786    +  LTR            3' LTR (ΔU3): self-inactivating 3' long terminal repeat (LTR) from HIV-1
   2864..2985    +  polyA_signal   SV40 poly(A) signal: SV40 polyadenylation signal
   3025..3160    +  rep_origin     SV40 ori: SV40 origin of replication
   3181..3199    -  promoter       T7 promoter: promoter for bacteriophage T7 RNA polymerase
   3207..3362    +  CDS            lacZα (fragment): LacZα fragment of β-galactosidase; lacZ fragment
   3367..3795    +  rep_origin     f1 ori (sequence partly withheld): f1 bacteriophage origin of replication; arrow indicates direction of (+) strand synthesis
   3848..3952    +  promoter       AmpR promoter: bla
   3953..4813    +  CDS            AmpR: β-lactamase; bla; confers resistance to ampicillin, carbenicillin, and related antibiotics
   4984..5572    +  rep_origin     ori: high-copy-number ColE1/pMB1/pBR322/pUC origin of replication
   5755..5847    +  CDS            lacI (fragment): lac repressor; lacI; The lac repressor binds to the lac operator to inhibit transcription in E. coli. This inhibition can be relieved by adding lactose or isopropyl-β-D-thiogalactopyranoside (IPTG).
   5860..5881    +  protein_bind   CAP binding site: CAP binding activates transcription in the presence of cAMP. E. coli catabolite activator protein
   5896..5926    +  promoter       lac promoter: promoter for the E. coli lac operon
   5934..5950    +  protein_bind   lac operator: The lac repressor binds to the lac operator to inhibit transcription in E. coli. This inhibition can be relieved by adding lactose or isopropyl-β-D-thiogalactopyranoside (IPTG). lac repressor encoded by lacI
   5995..6013    +  promoter       T3 promoter: promoter for bacteriophage T3 RNA polymerase
   6041..6267    +  promoter       RSV promoter: Rous sarcoma virus enhancer/promoter
   6268..6448    +  LTR            5' LTR (truncated): truncated 5' long terminal repeat (LTR) from HIV-1
   6495..6620    +  misc_feature   HIV-1 Ψ: packaging signal of human immunodeficiency virus type 1
   6604..6967    +  CDS            HIV-1 gag (fragment): gag protein from human immunodeficiency virus 1; gag
   7113..7346    +  misc_feature   RRE: The Rev response element (RRE) of HIV-1 allows for Rev-dependent mRNA export from the nucleus to the cytoplasm.
   7723..7749    +  CDS            Rev (fragment): human immunodeficiency virus 1 (HIV-1) Rev protein; rev; enhances nuclear export of unspliced and incompletely spliced viral mRNAs
   7753..7993    +  promoter       U6 promoter: RNA polymerase III promoter for human U6 snRNA
   8023..8098    +  misc_RNA       gRNA scaffold: guide RNA scaffold for the Streptococcus pyogenes CRISPR/Cas9 system
   8154..8271    +  misc_feature   cPPT/CTS: central polypurine tract and central termination sequence of HIV-1
