[The description below was written by a language model from this plasmid's Addgene catalogue record and pLannotate feature annotations shown in this document.]
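Description:
SRPK1 gRNA (BRDN0001149313) is a third-generation lentiviral guide RNA plasmid built on the lentiGuide-Puro backbone. It delivers a single CRISPR guide against human SRPK1, designed against the NM_003137.4 reference transcript. It is maintained in E. coli as a high-copy plasmid through a ColE1/pUC-type origin and selected with ampicillin via the β-lactamase gene. An f1 origin, an SV40 origin and remnants of lac and T7/T3 cloning-vector sequence are also annotated in the backbone.

The viral genome is driven by an RSV promoter fused to a truncated HIV-1 5' LTR, which makes transcription in packaging cells Tat-independent. This is followed by the Ψ packaging signal with a partial gag sequence and the Rev response element for nuclear export of the full-length RNA. Downstream, a human U6 RNA polymerase III promoter expresses the SRPK1-specific spacer joined to the Streptococcus pyogenes Cas9 guide scaffold. After this come a cPPT/CTS element, which aids nuclear import of the viral genome, and a separate cassette in which the EF-1α core promoter with its intron A drives puromycin N-acetyltransferase, allowing selection of transduced mammalian cells. A WPRE enhances transcript expression, and the ΔU3 3' LTR renders the integrated provirus self-inactivating.

The plasmid does not encode Cas9, so it is intended for use alongside a separate Cas9 vector such as lentiCas9-Blast or in cells that already express Cas9. The typical application is disruption of SRPK1. The guide belongs to a human kinome gRNA collection that is associated with work on optimised sgRNA design.
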