Addgene plasmid #77494: SRPK1 gRNA (BRDN0001149313)
Purpose: 3rd generation lentiviral gRNA plasmid targeting human SRPK1
Depositing lab: John Doench & David Root. Depositing organization: Broad Institute. Publication: Optimized sgRNA design to maximize activity and minimize off-target effects of CRISPR-Cas9. Doench JG, Fusi N, Sullender M, Hegde M, Vaimberg EW, Donovan KF, Smith I, Tothova Z, Wilen C, Orchard R, Virgin HW, Listgarten J, Root DE. Nat Biotechnol. 2016 Jan 18. doi: 10.1038/nbt.3437. PubMed 26780180.
Backbone
  Vector backbone: lentiGuide-Puro
  Backbone manufacturer: Zhang Lab (Addgene plasmid # 52963)
  Vector type: Mammalian Expression, Lentiviral, CRISPR
  Selectable markers: Puromycin
Growth in bacteria
  Bacterial resistance: Ampicillin, 100 μg/mL
  Growth temperature: 37°C
  Growth strain: DH5alpha
  Copy number: High Copy
Gene/Insert
  Gene/Insert name: SRPK1 (alt names: SRPK1; NM_003137.4)
  gRNA/shRNA sequence: TCATCAAATCCAATTATCAG
  Species: H. sapiens (human)
  Entrez Gene: SRPK1 (a.k.a. SFRSK1)
  Promoter: hU6
  Cloning method: Unknown
  Sequencing primers: 5′ U6-F; 3′ pS2-R
Terms and licenses: Academic/Nonprofit Terms; Industry Terms: Not Available to Industry
Depositor comments: The gRNA was designed to target the following Genbank reference sequence(s): NM_003137.4. Note that this plasmid does NOT contain Cas9. It should be used in conjunction with lentiCas9-Blast (Addgene #52962) or otherwise with cell lines already expressing Cas9. Browse the full kinome gRNA library at http://www.addgene.org/pooled-library/broadgpp-human-kinome/ or visit http://www.broadinstitute.org/rnai/public/ for detailed protocols and information.
How to cite: SRPK1 gRNA (BRDN0001149313) was a gift from John Doench & David Root (Addgene plasmid # 77494 ; http://n2t.net/addgene:77494 ; RRID:Addgene_77494)
