>Addgene plasmid #77494 | SRPK1 gRNA (BRDN0001149313) | depositor partial sequence | sequence record 144954 | Target Sequence
TCATCAAATCCAATTATCAG
