>Addgene plasmid #77494 | SRPK1 gRNA (BRDN0001149313) | addgene partial sequence | sequence record 187871 | hU6-F
TAGAAAGTAATAATTTCTTGGGTAGTTTGCAGTTTTAAAATTATGTTTTAAAATGGACTATCATATGCTT
ACCGTAACTTGAAAGTATTTCGATTTCTTGGCTTTATATATCTTGTGGAAAGGACGAAACACCGTCATCA
AATCCAATTATCAGGTTTTAGAGCTAGAAATAGCAAGTTAAAATAAGGCTAGTCCGTTATCAACTTGAAA
AAGTGGCACCGAGTCGGTGCTTTTTTAAGCTTGGCGTAACTAGATCTTGAGACAAATGGCAGTATTCATC
CACAATTTTAAAAGAAAAGGGGGGATTGGGGGGTACAGTGCAGGGGAAAGAATAGTAGACATAATAGCAA
CAGACATACAAACTAAAGAATTACAAAAACAAATTACAAAAATTCAAAATTTTCGGGTTTATTACAGGGA
CAGCAGAGATCCACTTTGGCGCCGGCTCGAGGGGGCCCGGGTGCAAAGATGGATAAAGTTTTAAACAGAG
AGGAATCTTTGCAGCTAATGGACCTTCTAGGTCTTGAAAGGAGTGGGAATTGGCTCCGGTGCCCGTCAGT
GGGCAGAGCG
